>Addgene plasmid #137159 | pAAV-nEF-Con/Fon-ChRmine-oScarlet | depositor full sequence | sequence record 265122 | pAAV-nEF-Con/Fon-ChRmine-oScarlet sequence 7109 bps
CCTGCAGGCAGCTGCGCGCTCGCTCGCTCACTGAGGCCGCCCGGGCAAAGCCCGGGCGTCGGGCGACCTT
TGGTCGCCCGGCCTCAGTGAGCGAGCGAGCGCGCAGAGAGGGAGTGGCCAACTCCATCACTAGGGGTTCC
TGCGGCCGCACGCGTAAGGATCTGCGATCGCTCCGGTGCCCGTCAGTGGGCAGAGCGCACATCGCCCACA
GTCCCCGAGAAGTTGGGGGGAGGGGTCGGCAATTGAACGGGTGCCTAGAGAAGGTGGCGCGGGGTAAACT
GGGAAAGTGATGTCGTGTACTGGCTCCGCCTTTTTCCCGAGGGTGGGGGAGAACCGTATATAAGTGCAGT
AGTCGCCGTGAACGTTCTTTTTCGCAACGGGTTTGCCGCCAGAACACAGCTGAAGCTTCGAGGGGCTCGC
ATCTCTCCTTCACGCGCCCGCCGCCCTACCTGAGGCCGCCATCCACGCCGGTTGAGTCGCGTTCTGCCGC
CTCCCGCCTGTGGTGCCTCCTGAACTGCGTCCGCCGTCTAGGTAAGTTTAAAGCTCAGGTCGAGACCGGG
CCTTTGTCCGGCGCTCCCTTGGAGCCTACCTAGACTCAGCCGGCTCTCCACGCTTTGCCTGACCCTGCTT
GCTCAACTCTACGTCTTTGTTTCGTTTTCTGTTCTGCGCCGTTACAGATCCAAGCTGTGACCGGCGCCTA
CGGATCCGAAGTTCCTATTCTTCAAATAGTATAGGAACTTCGCAGAGTAGTAGCTGGATTGTAGCTGCTA
TTAGCAATCTAAAACCTCTTAGAAGTTCCTATTCTTCAAAAGGTATAGGAACTTCGGCGCGCCTCATTAC
ACCTCGTTCTCGTAGCAGAACTTGTACAGCTCGTCCATGCCGCCGGTGGAGTGGCGGCCCTCGGAGCGTT
CGTACTGTTCCACCACGGTGTAGTCCTCGTTGTGGGAGGTGATGTCCAACTTGCGGTCCACGTTGTAGGC
GCCGGGCATCTGCACGGGCTTCTTGGCCTTGTAGGTGGTCTTGAAGTCCGCCAGGTAGCGCCCGCCGTCC
TTCAGGCGCAGGGCCATCTTAATGTCGCCCTTCAGCACGCCGTCCTCGGGGTACAACCGCTCGGTGGACG
CTTCCCAGCCCATTGTCTTCTTCTGCATTACGGGGCCGTCAGGAGGGAAGTTGGTGCCGCGGAGCTTCAC
CTTGTAGATCAGGGTGCCGTCCTCCAGGGAGGTGTCCTGGGTCACGGTCACGGCGCCGCCGTCCTCGAAG
TTCATCACGCGGTCCCACTTGAAGCCCTCGGGGAAGGACTGCTTATAGTAGTCGGGGATGTCGGCGGGGT
GCTTGGTGAAGGCCCTGTGGGACGACATGACTTAACCAGTTAACCATGTTCTCTGAACATGAGAAGGGCT
GGCCACTCTCCAGTCGACATAACTTCGTATAGGATACTTTATACGAAGTTATGCAGAATGGTAGCTGGAT
TGTAGCTGCTATTAGCAATATGAAACCTCTTAATAACTTCGTATAGTATACCTTATACGAAGTTATACTA
GTTGTGCCCCCCCTTTTTTTTATAAAATTGTATTAATGTTATATACATATCTCCTGTATGTGACCCATGT
GCTTATGACTCTATTTCTCATGTGTTTAGGTATGCCGACTACATGCTGACCTGCCCAATGCTGGTGTACG
ATCTGCTGTATCAGCTGAGGGCCCCCTATCGCGTGTCTTGTAGCGCCATCATCTTTGCCATCCTGATGTC
TGGCGTGCTGGCCGAGTTCTACGCAGAGGGCGACCCTAGGCTGAGGAATGGCGCCTACGCCTGGTATGGC
TTTGGCTGTTTCTGGTTTATCTTCGCCTACTCTATCGTGATGAGCATCGTGGCCAAGCAGTATAGCCGGC
TGGCCCAGCTGGCCCAGGATACAGGCGCCGAGCACAGCCTGCACGTGCTGAAGTTCGCCGTGTTTACCTT
CTCCATGCTGTGGATTCTGTTTCCCCTGGTGTGGGCCATCTGCCCTAGAGGCTTCGGCTGGATCGACGAT
AACTGGACAGAGGTGGCCCACTGCGTGTGCGACATCGTGGCCAAGTCCTGTTACGGCTTTGCCCTGGCCC
GGTTCAGAAAGACCTATGATGAGGAGCTGTTTCGGCTGCTGGAGCAGCTGGGACACGACGAGGATGAGTT
CCAGAAGCTGGAGCTGGATATGAGGCTGAGCAGCAATGGCGAGCGCCTGCGGAGACTGTCTGCGGCCGCC
AAGAGCAGGATCACCAGCGAGGGCGAGTACATCCCCCTGGACCAGATCGACATCAACGTGGGCGCGCCCG
GCTCCGGAGCCACGAACTTCTCTCTGTTAAAGCAAGCAGGAGACGTGGAAGAAAACCCCGGTCCCATGGT
GAGCAAGGGCGAGGCAGTGATCAAGGAGTTCATGCGGTTCAAGGTGCACATGGAGGGCTCCATGAACGGC
CACGAGTTCGAGATCGAGGGCGAGGGCGAGGGCCGCCCCTACGAGGGCACCCAGACCGCCAAGCTGAAGG
TGACCAAGGGTGGCCCCCTGCCCTTCTCCTGGGACATCCTGTCCCCTCAGTTCATGTACGGCTCCAGGTG
AGTACAGGAGGGGTACCATAACTTCGTATAAAGTATCCTATACGAAGTTATTTGCCTTAACCCAGAAATT
ATCACTGTTATTCTTTAGAATGGTGCAAAGAATAACTTCGTATAAGGTATACTATACGAAGTTATGCTAG
CAACCCCGACACTTACCTGTAATTGCCGAAGCCGATGATGAAGGGGCCCACATCGCCGAAGTTGTGGCCC
AGTGTGTCGGCCACGATCTTGCCGAAGTAGCTCAGCATGGCAAAGAAATTCACAAACAGGGCCAGGTTCT
GCTCCTCCTGATAGCCGGCGTAAAAGGAGGTTCTCTTGCTAGGGCCCCGAGATGTCCAGGACTCATAGCC
CAGGTAGAATGTGGTGATTGTCAGCACGATAAAGCAAGACCAGTGGGCGCCGATGGCCACGGAGTTCAGC
TTGGTATCCAGATACCAGCCGTCCATTGTGCCCACGTAGAACATCTGGTCGGTGCCTGGTGCGTGTGCCA
TGGTGGCGAGCTCGAAGTTCCTATACTATTTGAAGAATAGGAACTTCTTGCCTTAACCCAGAAATTATCA
CTGTTATTCTTTAGAATGGTGCAAAGAGAAGTTCCTATACCTTTTGAAGAATAGGAACTTCGAATTCGAT
ATCAAGCTTATCGATAATCAACCTCTGGATTACAAAATTTGTGAAAGATTGACTGGTATTCTTAACTATG
TTGCTCCTTTTACGCTATGTGGATACGCTGCTTTAATGCCTTTGTATCATGCTATTGCTTCCCGTATGGC
TTTCATTTTCTCCTCCTTGTATAAATCCTGGTTGCTGTCTCTTTATGAGGAGTTGTGGCCCGTTGTCAGG
CAACGTGGCGTGGTGTGCACTGTGTTTGCTGACGCAACCCCCACTGGTTGGGGCATTGCCACCACCTGTC
AGCTCCTTTCCGGGACTTTCGCTTTCCCCCTCCCTATTGCCACGGCGGAACTCATCGCCGCCTGCCTTGC
CCGCTGCTGGACAGGGGCTCGGCTGTTGGGCACTGACAATTCCGTGGTGTTGTCGGGGAAATCATCGTCC
TTTCCTTGGCTGCTCGCCTATGTTGCCACCTGGATTCTGCGCGGGACGTCCTTCTGCTACGTCCCTTCGG
CCCTCAATCCAGCGGACCTTCCTTCCCGCGGCCTGCTGCCGGCTCTGCGGCCTCTTCCGCGTCTTCGCCT
TCGCCCTCAGACGAGTCGGATCTCCCTTTGGGCCGCCTCCCCGCATCGATACCGAGCGCTGCTCGAGAGA
TCTACGGGTGGCATCCCTGTGACCCCTCCCCAGTGCCTCTCCTGGCCCTGGAAGTTGCCACTCCAGTGCC
CACCAGCCTTGTCCTAATAAAATTAAGTTGCATCATTTTGTCTGACTAGGTGTCCTTCTATAATATTATG
GGGTGGAGGGGGGTGGTATGGAGCAAGGGGCAAGTTGGGAAGACAACCTGTAGGGCCTGCGGGGTCTATT
GGGAACCAAGCTGGAGTGCAGTGGCACAATCTTGGCTCACTGCAATCTCCGCCTCCTGGGTTCAAGCGAT
TCTCCTGCCTCAGCCTCCCGAGTTGTTGGGATTCCAGGCATGCATGACCAGGCTCAGCTAATTTTTGTTT
TTTTGGTAGAGACGGGGTTTCACCATATTGGCCAGGCTGGTCTCCAACTCCTAATCTCAGGTGATCTACC
CACCTTGGCCTCCCAAATTGCTGGGATTACAGGCGTGAACCACTGCTCCCTTCCCTGTCCTTCTGATTTT
GTAGGTAACCACGTGCGGACCGAGCGGCCGCAGGAACCCCTAGTGATGGAGTTGGCCACTCCCTCTCTGC
GCGCTCGCTCGCTCACTGAGGCCGGGCGACCAAAGGTCGCCCGACGCCCGGGCTTTGCCCGGGCGGCCTC
AGTGAGCGAGCGAGCGCGCAGCTGCCTGCAGGGGCGCCTGATGCGGTATTTTCTCCTTACGCATCTGTGC
GGTATTTCACACCGCATA
[142 nt withheld, positions 4569-4710]
C
[141 nt withheld, positions 4712-4852]
CCTTTGACGTTGGAGTCCACGTTCTTT
[37 nt withheld, positions 4880-4916]
ACCCTATCTCGGGCTATTCTTTTGATTTATAAGGGATTTTGCCGATTTCGGCCTATTGGTTAAAAAATGA
GCTGATTTAACAAAAATTTAACGCGAATTTTAACAAAATATTAACGTTTACAATTTTATGGTGCACTCTC
AGTACAATCTGCTCTGATGCCGCATAGTTAAGCCAGCCCCGACACCCGCCAACACCCGCTGACGCGCCCT
GACGGGCTTGTCTGCTCCCGGCATCCGCTTACAGACAAGCTGTGACCGTCTCCGGGAGCTGCATGTGTCA
GAGGTTTTCACCGTCATCACCGAAACGCGCGAGACGAAAGGGCCTCGTGATACGCCTATTTTTATAGGTT
AATGTCATGATAATAATGGTTTCTTAGACGTCAGGTGGCACTTTTCGGGGAAATGTGCGCGGAACCCCTA
TTTGTTTATTTTTCTAAATACATTCAAATATGTATCCGCTCATGAGACAATAACCCTGATAAATGCTTCA
ATAATATTGAAAAAGGAAGAGTATGAGTATTCAACATTTCCGTGTCGCCCTTATTCCCTTTTTTGCGGCA
TTTTGCCTTCCTGTTTTTGCTCACCCAGAAACGCTGGTGAAAGTAAAAGATGCTGAAGATCAGTTGGGTG
CACGAGTGGGTTACATCGAACTGGATCTCAACAGCGGTAAGATCCTTGAGAGTTTTCGCCCCGAAGAACG
TTTTCCAATGATGAGCACTTTTAAAGTTCTGCTATGTGGCGCGGTATTATCCCGTATTGACGCCGGGCAA
GAGCAACTCGGTCGCCGCATACACTATTCTCAGAATGACTTGGTTGAGTACTCACCAGTCACAGAAAAGC
ATCTTACGGATGGCATGACAGTAAGAGAATTATGCAGTGCTGCCATAACCATGAGTGATAACACTGCGGC
CAACTTACTTCTGACAACGATCGGAGGACCGAAGGAGCTAACCGCTTTTTTGCACAACATGGGGGATCAT
GTAACTCGCCTTGATCGTTGGGAACCGGAGCTGAATGAAGCCATACCAAACGACGAGCGTGACACCACGA
TGCCTGTAGCAATGGCAACAACGTTGCGCAAACTATTAACTGGCGAACTACTTACTCTAGCTTCCCGGCA
ACAATTAATAGACTGGATGGAGGCGGATAAAGTTGCAGGACCACTTCTGCGCTCGGCCCTTCCGGCTGGC
TGGTTTATTGCTGATAAATCTGGAGCCGGTGAGCGTGGGTCTCGCGGTATCATTGCAGCACTGGGGCCAG
ATGGTAAGCCCTCCCGTATCGTAGTTATCTACACGACGGGGAGTCAGGCAACTATGGATGAACGAAATAG
ACAGATCGCTGAGATAGGTGCCTCACTGATTAAGCATTGGTAACTGTCAGACCAAGTTTACTCATATATA
CTTTAGATTGATTTAAAACTTCATTTTTAATTTAAAAGGATCTAGGTGAAGATCCTTTTTGATAATCTCA
TGACCAAAATCCCTTAACGTGAGTTTTCGTTCCACTGAGCGTCAGACCCCGTAGAAAAGATCAAAGGATC
TTCTTGAGATCCTTTTTTTCTGCGCGTAATCTGCTGCTTGCAAACAAAAAAACCACCGCTACCAGCGGTG
GTTTGTTTGCCGGATCAAGAGCTACCAACTCTTTTTCCGAAGGTAACTGGCTTCAGCAGAGCGCAGATAC
CAAATACTGTCCTTCTAGTGTAGCCGTAGTTAGGCCACCACTTCAAGAACTCTGTAGCACCGCCTACATA
CCTCGCTCTGCTAATCCTGTTACCAGTGGCTGCTGCCAGTGGCGATAAGTCGTGTCTTACCGGGTTGGAC
TCAAGACGATAGTTACCGGATAAGGCGCAGCGGTCGGGCTGAACGGGGGGTTCGTGCACACAGCCCAGCT
TGGAGCGAACGACCTACACCGAACTGAGATACCTACAGCGTGAGCTATGAGAAAGCGCCACGCTTCCCGA
AGGGAGAAAGGCGGACAGGTATCCGGTAAGCGGCAGGGTCGGAACAGGAGAGCGCACGAGGGAGCTTCCA
GGGGGAAACGCCTGGTATCTTTATAGTCCTGTCGGGTTTCGCCACCTCTGACTTGAGCGTCGATTTTTGT
GATGCTCGTCAGGGGGGCGGAGCCTATGGAAAAACGCCAGCAACGCGGCCTTTTTACGGTTCCTGGCCTT
TTGCTGGCCTTTTGCTCACATGT
Features (pLannotate 1.2.2; 26 found; start..end, strand, type, name):
      1..141     -  repeat_region  AAV2 ITR: inverted terminal repeat of adeno-associated virus serotype 2 inverted
    188..399     +  promoter       EF-1α core promoter: core promoter for human elongation factor EF-1α
    412..680     +  LTR            5' LTR (truncated): truncated 5' long terminal repeat (LTR) from human T-cell leukemia virus (HTLV) type 1
    750..791     -  intron         β-globin intron (fragment): internally truncated intron from human β-globin
    861..1358    -  CDS            mScarlet (fragment): mScarlet is a basic (constitutively fluorescent) red fluorescent protein published in 2016, derived from synthetic construct. It has moderate acid sensitivity.
   1419..1452    +  protein_bind   lox2272: Cre-mediated recombination occurs in the 8-bp core sequence (GGATACTT). lox2272 sites are compatible with each other, but incompatible with loxP or loxN sites (Lee and Saito, 1988). Cre recombinase
   1453..1502    -  intron         β-globin intron (fragment): internally truncated intron from human β-globin
   1503..1536    +  protein_bind   loxN: Cre-mediated recombination occurs in the 8-bp core sequence (GTATACCT). loxN sites are compatible with each other, but incompatible with loxP or lox2272 sites. Cre recombinase
   2241..2303    +  CDS            KCNJ2 (fragment): KCNJ2_HUMAN - Also known as IRK1. Experimental evidence at protein level: Swiss-Prot protein existence level 1. Probably participates in establishing action potential waveform and excitability of neuronal and muscle tissues. Inward rectifier potassium channels are characterized by a greater tendency to allow potassium to flow into the cell rather than out of it. Their voltage dependence is regulated by the concentration of extracellular potassium; as external potassium is raised, the voltage range of the channel opening shifts to more positive voltages. The inward rectification is mainly due t
   2319..2374    +  CDS            P2A (fragment): 2A peptide from porcine teschovirus-1 polyprotein Eukaryotic ribosomes fail to insert a peptide bond between the Gly and Pro residues, yielding separate polypeptides.
   2376..2588    +  CDS            mScarlet (fragment): mScarlet is a basic (constitutively fluorescent) red fluorescent protein published in 2016, derived from synthetic construct. It has moderate acid sensitivity.
   2608..2641    -  protein_bind   lox2272: Cre-mediated recombination occurs in the 8-bp core sequence (GGATACTT). lox2272 sites are compatible with each other, but incompatible with loxP or loxN sites (Lee and Saito, 1988). Cre recombinase
   2642..2691    -  intron         β-globin intron (fragment): internally truncated intron from human β-globin
   2692..2725    -  protein_bind   loxN: Cre-mediated recombination occurs in the 8-bp core sequence (GTATACCT). loxN sites are compatible with each other, but incompatible with loxP or lox2272 sites. Cre recombinase
   3128..3178    -  intron         β-globin intron (fragment): internally truncated intron from human β-globin
   3212..3236    +  misc_feature   MCS (fragment): pBluescript multiple cloning site
   3236..3824    +  misc_feature   WPRE: woodchuck hepatitis virus posttranscriptional regulatory element
   3856..4332    +  polyA_signal   hGH poly(A) signal: human growth hormone polyadenylation signal
   4372..4512    +  repeat_region  AAV2 ITR: inverted terminal repeat of adeno-associated virus serotype 2 inverted
   4517..4568    -  misc_feature   bom (fragment): basis of mobility region from pBR322
   4587..4967    +  rep_origin     M13 ori (sequence partly withheld): M13 bacteriophage origin of replication; arrow indicates direction of (+) strand synthesis
   5043..5092    -  misc_feature   bom (fragment): basis of mobility region from pBR322
   5194..5229    -  CDS            rop (fragment): Rop protein, which maintains plasmids at low copy number; rop
   5324..5428    +  promoter       AmpR promoter: bla
   5429..6289    +  CDS            AmpR: β-lactamase; bla; confers resistance to ampicillin, carbenicillin, and related antibiotics
   6460..7048    +  rep_origin     ori: high-copy-number ColE1/pMB1/pBR322/pUC origin of replication
