>Addgene plasmid #137159 | pAAV-nEF-Con/Fon-ChRmine-oScarlet | addgene full sequence | sequence record 272775 | Addgene NGS Result
CCTGCAGGCAGCTGCGCGCTCGCTCGCTCACTGAGGCCGCCCGGGCGTCGGGCGACCTTTGGTCGCCCGG
CCTCAGTGAGCGAGCGAGCGCGCAGAGAGGGAGTGGCCAACTCCATCACTAGGGGTTCCTGCGGCCGCAC
GCGTAAGGATCTGCGATCGCTCCGGTGCCCGTCAGTGGGCAGAGCGCACATCGCCCACAGTCCCCGAGAA
GTTGGGGGGAGGGGTCGGCAATTGAACGGGTGCCTAGAGAAGGTGGCGCGGGGTAAACTGGGAAAGTGAT
GTCGTGTACTGGCTCCGCCTTTTTCCCGAGGGTGGGGGAGAACCGTATATAAGTGCAGTAGTCGCCGTGA
ACGTTCTTTTTCGCAACGGGTTTGCCGCCAGAACACAGCTGAAGCTTCGAGGGGCTCGCATCTCTCCTTC
ACGCGCCCGCCGCCCTACCTGAGGCCGCCATCCACGCCGGTTGAGTCGCGTTCTGCCGCCTCCCGCCTGT
GGTGCCTCCTGAACTGCGTCCGCCGTCTAGGTAAGTTTAAAGCTCAGGTCGAGACCGGGCCTTTGTCCGG
CGCTCCCTTGGAGCCTACCTAGACTCAGCCGGCTCTCCACGCTTTGCCTGACCCTGCTTGCTCAACTCTA
CGTCTTTGTTTCGTTTTCTGTTCTGCGCCGTTACAGATCCAAGCTGTGACCGGCGCCTACGGATCCGAAG
TTCCTATTCTTCAAATAGTATAGGAACTTCGCAGAGTAGTAGCTGGATTGTAGCTGCTATTAGCAATCTA
AAACCTCTTAGAAGTTCCTATTCTTCAAAAGGTATAGGAACTTCGGCGCGCCTCATTACACCTCGTTCTC
GTAGCAGAACTTGTACAGCTCGTCCATGCCGCCGGTGGAGTGGCGGCCCTCGGAGCGTTCGTACTGTTCC
ACCACGGTGTAGTCCTCGTTGTGGGAGGTGATGTCCAACTTGCGGTCCACGTTGTAGGCGCCGGGCATCT
GCACGGGCTTCTTGGCCTTGTAGGTGGTCTTGAAGTCCGCCAGGTAGCGCCCGCCGTCCTTCAGGCGCAG
GGCCATCTTAATGTCGCCCTTCAGCACGCCGTCCTCGGGGTACAACCGCTCGGTGGACGCTTCCCAGCCC
ATTGTCTTCTTCTGCATTACGGGGCCGTCAGGAGGGAAGTTGGTGCCGCGGAGCTTCACCTTGTAGATCA
GGGTGCCGTCCTCCAGGGAGGTGTCCTGGGTCACGGTCACGGCGCCGCCGTCCTCGAAGTTCATCACGCG
GTCCCACTTGAAGCCCTCGGGGAAGGACTGCTTATAGTAGTCGGGGATGTCGGCGGGGTGCTTGGTGAAG
GCCCTGTGGGACGACATGACTTAACCAGTTAACCATGTTCTCTGAACATGAGAAGGGCTGGCCACTCTCC
AGTCGACATAACTTCGTATAGGATACTTTATACGAAGTTATGCAGAATGGTAGCTGGATTGTAGCTGCTA
TTAGCAATATGAAACCTCTTAATAACTTCGTATAGTATACCTTATACGAAGTTATACTAGTTGTGCCCCC
CCTTTTTTTTATAAAATTGTATTAATGTTATATACATATCTCCTGTATGTGACCCATGTGCTTATGACTC
TATTTCTCATGTGTTTAGGTATGCCGACTACATGCTGACCTGCCCAATGCTGGTGTACGATCTGCTGTAT
CAGCTGAGGGCCCCCTATCGCGTGTCTTGTAGCGCCATCATCTTTGCCATCCTGATGTCTGGCGTGCTGG
CCGAGTTCTACGCAGAGGGCGACCCTAGGCTGAGGAATGGCGCCTACGCCTGGTATGGCTTTGGCTGTTT
CTGGTTTATCTTCGCCTACTCTATCGTGATGAGCATCGTGGCCAAGCAGTATAGCCGGCTGGCCCAGCTG
GCCCAGGATACAGGCGCCGAGCACAGCCTGCACGTGCTGAAGTTCGCCGTGTTTACCTTCTCCATGCTGT
GGATTCTGTTTCCCCTGGTGTGGGCCATCTGCCCTAGAGGCTTCGGCTGGATCGACGATAACTGGACAGA
GGTGGCCCACTGCGTGTGCGACATCGTGGCCAAGTCCTGTTACGGCTTTGCCCTGGCCCGGTTCAGAAAG
ACCTATGATGAGGAGCTGTTTCGGCTGCTGGAGCAGCTGGGACACGACGAGGATGAGTTCCAGAAGCTGG
AGCTGGATATGAGGCTGAGCAGCAATGGCGAGCGCCTGCGGAGACTGTCTGCGGCCGCCAAGAGCAGGAT
CACCAGCGAGGGCGAGTACATCCCCCTGGACCAGATCGACATCAACGTGGGCGCGCCCGGCTCCGGAGCC
ACGAACTTCTCTCTGTTAAAGCAAGCAGGAGACGTGGAAGAAAACCCCGGTCCCATGGTGAGCAAGGGCG
AGGCAGTGATCAAGGAGTTCATGCGGTTCAAGGTGCACATGGAGGGCTCCATGAACGGCCACGAGTTCGA
GATCGAGGGCGAGGGCGAGGGCCGCCCCTACGAGGGCACCCAGACCGCCAAGCTGAAGGTGACCAAGGGT
GGCCCCCTGCCCTTCTCCTGGGACATCCTGTCCCCTCAGTTCATGTACGGCTCCAGGTGAGTACAGGAGG
GGTACCATAACTTCGTATAAAGTATCCTATACGAAGTTATTTGCCTTAACCCAGAAATTATCACTGTTAT
TCTTTAGAATGGTGCAAAGAATAACTTCGTATAAGGTATACTATACGAAGTTATGCTAGCAACCCCGACA
CTTACCTGTAATTGCCGAAGCCGATGATGAAGGGGCCCACATCGCCGAAGTTGTGGCCCAGTGTGTCGGC
CACGATCTTGCCGAAGTAGCTCAGCATGGCAAAGAAATTCACAAACAGGGCCAGGTTCTGCTCCTCCTGA
TAGCCGGCGTAAAAGGAGGTTCTCTTGCTAGGGCCCCGAGATGTCCAGGACTCATAGCCCAGGTAGAATG
TGGTGATTGTCAGCACGATAAAGCAAGACCAGTGGGCGCCGATGGCCACGGAGTTCAGCTTGGTATCCAG
ATACCAGCCGTCCATTGTGCCCACGTAGAACATCTGGTCGGTGCCTGGTGCGTGTGCCATGGTGGCGAGC
TCGAAGTTCCTATACTATTTGAAGAATAGGAACTTCTTGCCTTAACCCAGAAATTATCACTGTTATTCTT
TAGAATGGTGCAAAGAGAAGTTCCTATACCTTTTGAAGAATAGGAACTTCGAATTCGATATCAAGCTTAT
CGATAATCAACCTCTGGATTACAAAATTTGTGAAAGATTGACTGGTATTCTTAACTATGTTGCTCCTTTT
ACGCTATGTGGATACGCTGCTTTAATGCCTTTGTATCATGCTATTGCTTCCCGTATGGCTTTCATTTTCT
CCTCCTTGTATAAATCCTGGTTGCTGTCTCTTTATGAGGAGTTGTGGCCCGTTGTCAGGCAACGTGGCGT
GGTGTGCACTGTGTTTGCTGACGCAACCCCCACTGGTTGGGGCATTGCCACCACCTGTCAGCTCCTTTCC
GGGACTTTCGCTTTCCCCCTCCCTATTGCCACGGCGGAACTCATCGCCGCCTGCCTTGCCCGCTGCTGGA
CAGGGGCTCGGCTGTTGGGCACTGACAATTCCGTGGTGTTGTCGGGGAAATCATCGTCCTTTCCTTGGCT
GCTCGCCTATGTTGCCACCTGGATTCTGCGCGGGACGTCCTTCTGCTACGTCCCTTCGGCCCTCAATCCA
GCGGACCTTCCTTCCCGCGGCCTGCTGCCGGCTCTGCGGCCTCTTCCGCGTCTTCGCCTTCGCCCTCAGA
CGAGTCGGATCTCCCTTTGGGCCGCCTCCCCGCATCGATACCGAGCGCTGCTCGAGAGATCTACGGGTGG
CATCCCTGTGACCCCTCCCCAGTGCCTCTCCTGGCCCTGGAAGTTGCCACTCCAGTGCCCACCAGCCTTG
TCCTAATAAAATTAAGTTGCATCATTTTGTCTGACTAGGTGTCCTTCTATAATATTATGGGGTGGAGGGG
GGTGGTATGGAGCAAGGGGCAAGTTGGGAAGACAACCTGTAGGGCCTGCGGGGTCTATTGGGAACCAAGC
TGGAGTGCAGTGGCACAATCTTGGCTCACTGCAATCTCCGCCTCCTGGGTTCAAGCGATTCTCCTGCCTC
AGCCTCCCGAGTTGTTGGGATTCCAGGCATGCATGACCAGGCTCAGCTAATTTTTGTTTTTTTGGTAGAG
ACGGGGTTTCACCATATTGGCCAGGCTGGTCTCCAACTCCTAATCTCAGGTGATCTACCCACCTTGGCCT
CCCAAATTGCTGGGATTACAGGCGTGAACCACTGCTCCCTTCCCTGTCCTTCTGATTTTGTAGGTAACCA
CGTGCGGACCGAGCGGCCGCAGGAACCCCTAGTGATGGAGTTGGCCACTCCCTCTCTGCGCGCTCGCTCG
CTCACTGAGGCCGGGCGACCAAAGGTCGCCCGACGCCCGGGCTTTGCCCGGGCGGCCTCAGTGAGCGAGC
GAGCGCGCAGCTGCCTGCAGGGGCGCCTGATGCGGTATTTTCTCCTTACGCATCTGTGCGGTATTTCACA
CCGCATA
[95 nt withheld, positions 4558-4652]
T
[46 nt withheld, positions 4654-4699]
C
[141 nt withheld, positions 4701-4841]
CCTTTGACGTTGGAGTCCACGTTCTTT
[37 nt withheld, positions 4869-4905]
ACTCTATCTCGGGCTATTCTTTTGATTTATAAGGGATTTTGCCGATTTCGGTCTATTGGTTAAAAAATGA
GCTGATTTAACAAAAATTTAACGCGAATTTTAACAAAATATTAACGTTTACAATTTTATGGTGCACTCTC
AGTACAATCTGCTCTGATGCCGCATAGTTAAGCCAGCCCCGACACCCGCCAACACCCGCTGACGCGCCCT
GACGGGCTTGTCTGCTCCCGGCATCCGCTTACAGACAAGCTGTGACCGTCTCCGGGAGCTGCATGTGTCA
GAGGTTTTCACCGTCATCACCGAAACGCGCGAGACGAAAGGGCCTCGTGATACGCCTATTTTTATAGGTT
AATGTCATGATAATAATGGTTTCTTAGACGTCAGGTGGCACTTTTCGGGGAAATGTGCGCGGAACCCCTA
TTTGTTTATTTTTCTAAATACATTCAAATATGTATCCGCTCATGAGACAATAACCCTGATAAATGCTTCA
ATAATATTGAAAAAGGAAGAGTATGAGTATTCAACATTTCCGTGTCGCCCTTATTCCCTTTTTTGCGGCA
TTTTGCCTTCCTGTTTTTGCTCACCCAGAAACGCTGGTGAAAGTAAAAGATGCTGAAGATCAGTTGGGTG
CACGAGTGGGTTACATCGAACTGGATCTCAACAGCGGTAAGATCCTTGAGAGTTTTCGCCCCGAAGAACG
TTTTCCAATGATGAGCACTTTTAAAGTTCTGCTATGTGGCGCGGTATTATCCCGTATTGACGCCGGGCAA
GAGCAACTCGGTCGCCGCATACACTATTCTCAGAATGACTTGGTTGAGTACTCACCAGTCACAGAAAAGC
ATCTTACGGATGGCATGACAGTAAGAGAATTATGCAGTGCTGCCATAACCATGAGTGATAACACTGCGGC
CAACTTACTTCTGACAACGATCGGAGGACCGAAGGAGCTAACCGCTTTTTTGCACAACATGGGGGATCAT
GTAACTCGCCTTGATCGTTGGGAACCGGAGCTGAATGAAGCCATACCAAACGACGAGCGTGACACCACGA
TGCCTGTAGCAATGGCAACAACGTTGCGCAAACTATTAACTGGCGAACTACTTACTCTAGCTTCCCGGCA
ACAATTAATAGACTGGATGGAGGCGGATAAAGTTGCAGGACCACTTCTGCGCTCGGCCCTTCCGGCTGGC
TGGTTTATTGCTGATAAATCTGGAGCCGGTGAGCGTGGGTCTCGCGGTATCATTGCAGCACTGGGGCCAG
ATGGTAAGCCCTCCCGTATCGTAGTTATCTACACGACGGGGAGTCAGGCAACTATGGATGAACGAAATAG
ACAGATCGCTGAGATAGGTGCCTCACTGATTAAGCATTGGTAACTGTCAGACCAAGTTTACTCATATATA
CTTTAGATTGATTTAAAACTTCATTTTTAATTTAAAAGGATCTAGGTGAAGATCCTTTTTGATAATCTCA
TGACCAAAATCCCTTAACGTGAGTTTTCGTTCCACTGAGCGTCAGACCCCGTAGAAAAGATCAAAGGATC
TTCTTGAGATCCTTTTTTTCTGCGCGTAATCTGCTGCTTGCAAACAAAAAAACCACCGCTACCAGCGGTG
GTTTGTTTGCCGGATCAAGAGCTACCAACTCTTTTTCCGAAGGTAACTGGCTTCAGCAGAGCGCAGATAC
CAAATACTGTTCTTCTAGTGTAGCCGTAGTTAGGCCACCACTTCAAGAACTCTGTAGCACCGCCTACATA
CCTCGCTCTGCTAATCCTGTTACCAGTGGCTGCTGCCAGTGGCGATAAGTCGTGTCTTACCGGGTTGGAC
TCAAGACGATAGTTACCGGATAAGGCGCAGCGGTCGGGCTGAACGGGGGGTTCGTGCACACAGCCCAGCT
TGGAGCGAACGACCTACACCGAACTGAGATACCTACAGCGTGAGCTATGAGAAAGCGCCACGCTTCCCGA
AGGGAGAAAGGCGGACAGGTATCCGGTAAGCGGCAGGGTCGGAACAGGAGAGCGCACGAGGGAGCTTCCA
GGGGGAAACGCCTGGTATCTTTATAGTCCTGTCGGGTTTCGCCACCTCTGACTTGAGCGTCGATTTTTGT
GATGCTCGTCAGGGGGGCGGAGCCTATGGAAAAACGCCAGCAACGCGGCCTTTTTACGGTTCCTGGCCTT
TTGCTGGCCTTTTGCTCACATGT
Features (pLannotate 1.2.2; 27 found; start..end, strand, type, name):
     12..39      +  repeat_region  AAV2 ITR (fragment): inverted terminal repeat of adeno-associated virus serotype 2 inverted
     68..95      +  repeat_region  AAV2 ITR (fragment): inverted terminal repeat of adeno-associated virus serotype 2 inverted
    177..388     +  promoter       EF-1α core promoter: core promoter for human elongation factor EF-1α
    401..669     +  LTR            5' LTR (truncated): truncated 5' long terminal repeat (LTR) from human T-cell leukemia virus (HTLV) type 1
    739..780     -  intron         β-globin intron (fragment): internally truncated intron from human β-globin
    850..1347    -  CDS            mScarlet (fragment): mScarlet is a basic (constitutively fluorescent) red fluorescent protein published in 2016, derived from synthetic construct. It has moderate acid sensitivity.
   1408..1441    +  protein_bind   lox2272: Cre-mediated recombination occurs in the 8-bp core sequence (GGATACTT). lox2272 sites are compatible with each other, but incompatible with loxP or loxN sites (Lee and Saito, 1988). Cre recombinase
   1442..1491    -  intron         β-globin intron (fragment): internally truncated intron from human β-globin
   1492..1525    +  protein_bind   loxN: Cre-mediated recombination occurs in the 8-bp core sequence (GTATACCT). loxN sites are compatible with each other, but incompatible with loxP or lox2272 sites. Cre recombinase
   2230..2292    +  CDS            KCNJ2 (fragment): KCNJ2_HUMAN - Also known as IRK1. Experimental evidence at protein level: Swiss-Prot protein existence level 1. Probably participates in establishing action potential waveform and excitability of neuronal and muscle tissues. Inward rectifier potassium channels are characterized by a greater tendency to allow potassium to flow into the cell rather than out of it. Their voltage dependence is regulated by the concentration of extracellular potassium; as external potassium is raised, the voltage range of the channel opening shifts to more positive voltages. The inward rectification is mainly due t
   2308..2363    +  CDS            P2A (fragment): 2A peptide from porcine teschovirus-1 polyprotein Eukaryotic ribosomes fail to insert a peptide bond between the Gly and Pro residues, yielding separate polypeptides.
   2365..2577    +  CDS            mScarlet (fragment): mScarlet is a basic (constitutively fluorescent) red fluorescent protein published in 2016, derived from synthetic construct. It has moderate acid sensitivity.
   2597..2630    -  protein_bind   lox2272: Cre-mediated recombination occurs in the 8-bp core sequence (GGATACTT). lox2272 sites are compatible with each other, but incompatible with loxP or loxN sites (Lee and Saito, 1988). Cre recombinase
   2631..2680    -  intron         β-globin intron (fragment): internally truncated intron from human β-globin
   2681..2714    -  protein_bind   loxN: Cre-mediated recombination occurs in the 8-bp core sequence (GTATACCT). loxN sites are compatible with each other, but incompatible with loxP or lox2272 sites. Cre recombinase
   3117..3167    -  intron         β-globin intron (fragment): internally truncated intron from human β-globin
   3201..3225    +  misc_feature   MCS (fragment): pBluescript multiple cloning site
   3225..3813    +  misc_feature   WPRE: woodchuck hepatitis virus posttranscriptional regulatory element
   3845..4321    +  polyA_signal   hGH poly(A) signal: human growth hormone polyadenylation signal
   4361..4501    +  repeat_region  AAV2 ITR: inverted terminal repeat of adeno-associated virus serotype 2 inverted
   4506..4557    -  misc_feature   bom (fragment): basis of mobility region from pBR322
   4576..5031    +  rep_origin     f1 ori (sequence partly withheld): f1 bacteriophage origin of replication; arrow indicates direction of (+) strand synthesis
   5032..5081    -  misc_feature   bom (fragment): basis of mobility region from pBR322
   5183..5218    -  CDS            rop (fragment): Rop protein, which maintains plasmids at low copy number; rop
   5313..5417    +  promoter       AmpR promoter: bla
   5418..6278    +  CDS            AmpR: β-lactamase; bla; confers resistance to ampicillin, carbenicillin, and related antibiotics
   6449..7037    +  rep_origin     ori: high-copy-number ColE1/pMB1/pBR322/pUC origin of replication
