[The description below was written by a language model from this plasmid's Addgene catalogue record, the feature table of its GenBank file and pLannotate feature annotations shown in this document.]
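Description:
pAAV-nEF-Con/Fon-ChRmine-oScarlet is an AAV2-based transfer plasmid of about 7.1 kb from the INTRSECT 2.0 collection. It is designed for intersectional viral expression of the opsin ChRmine together with the red fluorescent protein oScarlet (carrying an E95D substitution) only in cells that contain both Cre and Flp recombinases. The bacterial backbone carries a high-copy ColE1/pUC-type origin, an f1/M13 phage origin and an ampicillin resistance gene. The expression cassette lies between two AAV2 inverted terminal repeats, which allow it to be packaged into recombinant AAV. In the repository's sequencing result the left ITR is annotated only as fragments, whereas the depositor sequence shows it intact.

Expression is driven by the nEF promoter, annotated as the EF-1α core promoter followed by a truncated HTLV-1 LTR segment. Transcripts are stabilised and terminated by a WPRE and the human growth hormone polyadenylation signal. The roughly 2.5 kb ChRmine-P2A-oScarlet coding region is divided into pieces separated by intron-derived sequences, annotated as β-globin intron fragments. These pieces sit in different orientations: one mScarlet-like fragment is on the reverse strand, while another follows the P2A peptide on the forward strand. A short Kir2.1 (KCNJ2)-derived sequence precedes the P2A and is probably a membrane trafficking signal. Paired, oppositely oriented lox2272 and loxN sites flank one segment, so Cre can invert it. The annotation tools did not detect the FRT-type sites implied by the Flp/FRT vector type, nor the ChRmine coding sequence itself. Only after both recombination events should all exons lie in the sense orientation, so that splicing yields a continuous reading frame. P2A then releases opsin and reporter as separate proteins. The accompanying GenBank record covers only the promoter-to-WPRE portion.
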