Addgene plasmid #137159: pAAV-nEF-Con/Fon-ChRmine-oScarlet
Purpose: Intersectional viral expression of ChRmine-oScarlet in cells expressing both Cre AND Flp
Depositing lab: Karl Deisseroth & INTRSECT 2.0 Project. Depositing organization: Stanford University. Publication: Comprehensive Dual- and Triple-Feature Intersectional Single-Vector Delivery of Diverse Functional Payloads to Cells of Behaving Mammals. Fenno LE, Ramakrishnan C, Kim YS, Evans KE, Lo M, Vesuna S, Inoue M, Cheung KYM, Yuen E, Pichamoorthy N, Hong ASO, Deisseroth K. Neuron. 2020 Jun 20. pii: S0896-6273(20)30432-3. doi: 10.1016/j.neuron.2020.06.003. PubMed 32574559.
Backbone
  Vector backbone: AAV2-nEF-WPRE
  Backbone size w/o insert (bp): 4600
  Vector type: AAV, Cre/Lox, Synthetic Biology ; Flp/FRT
Growth in bacteria
  Bacterial resistance: Ampicillin, 100 μg/mL
  Growth temperature: 37°C
  Growth strain: NEB Stable
  Copy number: High Copy
Gene/Insert
  Gene/Insert name: Con/Fon-ChRmine-p2a-oScarlet
  Species: Synthetic; Prokaryotic
  Insert size (bp): 2500
  Mutation: oScarlet E95D
  Promoter: nEF
  Cloning method: Restriction Enzyme; 5′ cloning site BamHI (unknown if destroyed); 3′ cloning site EcoRI (unknown if destroyed)
  Sequencing primers: 5′ GACCCTGCTTGCTCAACTCT; 3′ GGGCCACAACTCCTCATAAA
Terms and licenses: Academic/Nonprofit Terms; Industry Terms: Not Available to Industry
Depositor comments: Additional sequencing primers: Intron 2F GGGACGACATGACTTAACCAG; Intron 2R CCAGCCCTTCTCATGTTCAG; Intron 1F CCTGTATGTGACCCATGTGC; Intron 1R: GCACATGGGTCACATACAGG
How to cite: pAAV-nEF-Con/Fon-ChRmine-oScarlet was a gift from Karl Deisseroth & INTRSECT 2.0 Project (Addgene plasmid # 137159 ; http://n2t.net/addgene:137159 ; RRID:Addgene_137159) For viral preps, please replace (Addgene plasmid # 137159) in the above sentence with: (Addgene viral prep # 137159-AAV8)
