LOCUS       Exported 3679 bp ds-DNA linear SYN 31-MAY-2021
DEFINITION  Intersectional viral expression of ChRmine-oScarlet in cells
            expressing both Cre AND Flp.
ACCESSION   .
VERSION     .
KEYWORDS    pAAV-nEF-Con/Fon-ChRmine-oScarlet
SOURCE      synthetic DNA construct
  ORGANISM  synthetic DNA construct
REFERENCE   1 (bases 1 to 3679)
  AUTHORS   Fenno LE, Ramakrishnan C, Kim YS, Evans KE, Lo M, Vesuna S, Inoue M,
            Cheung KYM, Yuen E, Pichamoorthy N, Hong ASO, Deisseroth K
  TITLE     Comprehensive Dual- and Triple-Feature Intersectional Single-Vector
            Delivery of Diverse Functional Payloads to Cells of Behaving
            Mammals.
  JOURNAL   Neuron. 2020 Jun 20. pii: S0896-6273(20)30432-3. doi:
            10.1016/j.neuron.2020.06.003.
  PUBMED    32574559
REFERENCE   2 (bases 1 to 3679)
  AUTHORS   .
  TITLE     Direct Submission
  JOURNAL   Exported May 31, 2021 from SnapGene Server 1.1.58
            http://www.snapgene.com
FEATURES             Location/Qualifiers
     source          1..3679
                     /organism="synthetic DNA construct"
                     /mol_type="other DNA"
     promoter        33..244
                     /label=EF-1-alpha core promoter
                     /note="core promoter for human elongation factor
                     EF-1-alpha"
     LTR             257..525
                     /label=5' LTR (truncated)
                     /note="truncated 5' long terminal repeat (LTR) from human
                     T-cell leukemia virus (HTLV) type 1"
     primer_bind     complement(981..1000)
                     /label=mCherry-F
                     /note="mCherry, forward primer"
     protein_bind    1264..1297
                     /label=lox2272
                     /bound_moiety="Cre recombinase"
                     /note="Cre-mediated recombination occurs in the 8-bp core
                     sequence (GGATACTT). lox2272 sites are compatible with each
                     other, but incompatible with loxP or loxN sites (Lee and
                     Saito, 1988)."
     protein_bind    1348..1381
                     /label=loxN
                     /bound_moiety="Cre recombinase"
                     /note="Cre-mediated recombination occurs in the 8-bp core
                     sequence (GTATACCT). loxN sites are compatible with each
                     other, but incompatible with loxP or lox2272 sites."
     CDS             2164..2220
                     /codon_start=1
                     /product="2A peptide from porcine teschovirus-1
                     polyprotein"
                     /label=P2A
                     /note="Eukaryotic ribosomes fail to insert a peptide bond
                     between the Gly and Pro residues, yielding separate
                     polypeptides."
                     /translation="ATNFSLLKQAGDVEENPGP"
     primer_bind     complement(2354..2372)
                     /label=mCherry-R
                     /note="mCherry, reverse primer"
     protein_bind    complement(2453..2486)
                     /label=lox2272
                     /bound_moiety="Cre recombinase"
                     /note="Cre-mediated recombination occurs in the 8-bp core
                     sequence (GGATACTT). lox2272 sites are compatible with each
                     other, but incompatible with loxP or loxN sites (Lee and
                     Saito, 1988)."
     protein_bind    complement(2537..2570)
                     /label=loxN
                     /bound_moiety="Cre recombinase"
                     /note="Cre-mediated recombination occurs in the 8-bp core
                     sequence (GTATACCT). loxN sites are compatible with each
                     other, but incompatible with loxP or lox2272 sites."
     regulatory      2923..2932
                     /regulatory_class="other"
                     /note="vertebrate consensus sequence for strong initiation
                     of translation (Kozak, 1987)"
     misc_feature    3081..3669
                     /label=WPRE
                     /note="woodchuck hepatitis virus posttranscriptional
                     regulatory element"
     primer_bind     complement(3134..3154)
                     /label=WPRE-R
                     /note="WPRE, reverse primer"
     CDS             complement(3552..3563)
                     /codon_start=1
                     /product="Factor Xa recognition and cleavage site"
                     /label=Factor Xa site
                     /translation="IEGR"
ORIGIN
        1 aaggatctgc gatcgctccg gtgcccgtca gtgggcagag cgcacatcgc ccacagtccc
       61 cgagaagttg gggggagggg tcggcaattg aacgggtgcc tagagaaggt ggcgcggggt
      121 aaactgggaa agtgatgtcg tgtactggct ccgccttttt cccgagggtg ggggagaacc
      181 gtatataagt gcagtagtcg ccgtgaacgt tctttttcgc aacgggtttg ccgccagaac
      241 acagctgaag cttcgagggg ctcgcatctc tccttcacgc gcccgccgcc ctacctgagg
      301 ccgccatcca cgccggttga gtcgcgttct gccgcctccc gcctgtggtg cctcctgaac
      361 tgcgtccgcc gtctaggtaa gtttaaagct caggtcgaga ccgggccttt gtccggcgct
      421 cccttggagc ctacctagac tcagccggct ctccacgctt tgcctgaccc tgcttgctca
      481 actctacgtc tttgtttcgt tttctgttct gcgccgttac agatccaagc tgtgaccggc
      541 gcctacggat ccgaagttcc tattcttcaa atagtatagg aacttcgcag agtagtagct
      601 ggattgtagc tgctattagc aatctaaaac ctcttagaag ttcctattct tcaaaaggta
      661 taggaacttc ggcgcgcctc attacacctc gttctcgtag cagaacttgt acagctcgtc
      721 catgccgccg gtggagtggc ggccctcgga gcgttcgtac tgttccacca cggtgtagtc
      781 ctcgttgtgg gaggtgatgt ccaacttgcg gtccacgttg taggcgccgg gcatctgcac
      841 gggcttcttg gccttgtagg tggtcttgaa gtccgccagg tagcgcccgc cgtccttcag
      901 gcgcagggcc atcttaatgt cgcccttcag cacgccgtcc tcggggtaca accgctcggt
      961 ggacgcttcc cagcccattg tcttcttctg cattacgggg ccgtcaggag ggaagttggt
     1021 gccgcggagc ttcaccttgt agatcagggt gccgtcctcc agggaggtgt cctgggtcac
     1081 ggtcacggcg ccgccgtcct cgaagttcat cacgcggtcc cacttgaagc cctcggggaa
     1141 ggactgctta tagtagtcgg ggatgtcggc ggggtgcttg gtgaaggccc tgtgggacga
     1201 catgacttaa ccagttaacc atgttctctg aacatgagaa gggctggcca ctctccagtc
     1261 gacataactt cgtataggat actttatacg aagttatgca gaatggtagc tggattgtag
     1321 ctgctattag caatatgaaa cctcttaata acttcgtata gtatacctta tacgaagtta
     1381 tactagttgt gccccccctt ttttttataa aattgtatta atgttatata catatctcct
     1441 gtatgtgacc catgtgctta tgactctatt tctcatgtgt ttaggtatgc cgactacatg
     1501 ctgacctgcc caatgctggt gtacgatctg ctgtatcagc tgagggcccc ctatcgcgtg
     1561 tcttgtagcg ccatcatctt tgccatcctg atgtctggcg tgctggccga gttctacgca
     1621 gagggcgacc ctaggctgag gaatggcgcc tacgcctggt atggctttgg ctgtttctgg
     1681 tttatcttcg cctactctat cgtgatgagc atcgtggcca agcagtatag ccggctggcc
     1741 cagctggccc aggatacagg cgccgagcac agcctgcacg tgctgaagtt cgccgtgttt
     1801 accttctcca tgctgtggat tctgtttccc ctggtgtggg ccatctgccc tagaggcttc
     1861 ggctggatcg acgataactg gacagaggtg gcccactgcg tgtgcgacat cgtggccaag
     1921 tcctgttacg gctttgccct ggcccggttc agaaagacct atgatgagga gctgtttcgg
     1981 ctgctggagc agctgggaca cgacgaggat gagttccaga agctggagct ggatatgagg
     2041 ctgagcagca atggcgagcg cctgcggaga ctgtctgcgg ccgccaagag caggatcacc
     2101 agcgagggcg agtacatccc cctggaccag atcgacatca acgtgggcgc gcccggctcc
     2161 ggagccacga acttctctct gttaaagcaa gcaggagacg tggaagaaaa ccccggtccc
     2221 atggtgagca agggcgaggc agtgatcaag gagttcatgc ggttcaaggt gcacatggag
     2281 ggctccatga acggccacga gttcgagatc gagggcgagg gcgagggccg cccctacgag
     2341 ggcacccaga ccgccaagct gaaggtgacc aagggtggcc ccctgccctt ctcctgggac
     2401 atcctgtccc ctcagttcat gtacggctcc aggtgagtac aggaggggta ccataacttc
     2461 gtataaagta tcctatacga agttatttgc cttaacccag aaattatcac tgttattctt
     2521 tagaatggtg caaagaataa cttcgtataa ggtatactat acgaagttat gctagcaacc
     2581 ccgacactta cctgtaattg ccgaagccga tgatgaaggg gcccacatcg ccgaagttgt
     2641 ggcccagtgt gtcggccacg atcttgccga agtagctcag catggcaaag aaattcacaa
     2701 acagggccag gttctgctcc tcctgatagc cggcgtaaaa ggaggttctc ttgctagggc
     2761 cccgagatgt ccaggactca tagcccaggt agaatgtggt gattgtcagc acgataaagc
     2821 aagaccagtg ggcgccgatg gccacggagt tcagcttggt atccagatac cagccgtcca
     2881 ttgtgcccac gtagaacatc tggtcggtgc ctggtgcgtg tgccatggtg gcgagctcga
     2941 agttcctata ctatttgaag aataggaact tcttgcctta acccagaaat tatcactgtt
     3001 attctttaga atggtgcaaa gagaagttcc tatacctttt gaagaatagg aacttcgaat
     3061 tcgatatcaa gcttatcgat aatcaacctc tggattacaa aatttgtgaa agattgactg
     3121 gtattcttaa ctatgttgct ccttttacgc tatgtggata cgctgcttta atgcctttgt
     3181 atcatgctat tgcttcccgt atggctttca ttttctcctc cttgtataaa tcctggttgc
     3241 tgtctcttta tgaggagttg tggcccgttg tcaggcaacg tggcgtggtg tgcactgtgt
     3301 ttgctgacgc aacccccact ggttggggca ttgccaccac ctgtcagctc ctttccggga
     3361 ctttcgcttt ccccctccct attgccacgg cggaactcat cgccgcctgc cttgcccgct
     3421 gctggacagg ggctcggctg ttgggcactg acaattccgt ggtgttgtcg gggaaatcat
     3481 cgtcctttcc ttggctgctc gcctatgttg ccacctggat tctgcgcggg acgtccttct
     3541 gctacgtccc ttcggccctc aatccagcgg accttccttc ccgcggcctg ctgccggctc
     3601 tgcggcctct tccgcgtctt cgccttcgcc ctcagacgag tcggatctcc ctttgggccg
     3661 cctccccgca tcgataccg
//
